Addgene plasmid #157988: pET28b-XI
Purpose: Expresses XI in E.coli cell
Depositing lab: Byung Il Lee. Depositing organization: National Cancer Center (KR).
Backbone
  Vector backbone: pET28b vector
  Vector type: Bacterial Expression
Growth in bacteria
  Bacterial resistance: Kanamycin, 50 μg/mL
  Growth temperature: 37°C
  Growth strain: DH5alpha
  Copy number: Unknown
Gene/Insert
  Gene/Insert name: xylose isomerase (alt name: XI)
  Cloning method: Restriction Enzyme; 5′ cloning site unknown (unknown if destroyed); 3′ cloning site unknown (unknown if destroyed)
  Sequencing primers: 5′ unknown
Terms and licenses: Academic/Nonprofit Terms; Industry Terms: Not Available to Industry
How to cite: pET28b-XI was a gift from Byung Il Lee (Addgene plasmid # 157988 ; http://n2t.net/addgene:157988 ; RRID:Addgene_157988)
