[The description below was written by a language model from this plasmid's Addgene catalogue record and pLannotate feature annotations shown in this document.]
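Description:
pET28b-XI is a bacterial expression plasmid of about 6.6 kb, built on the pET28b backbone for producing xylose isomerase (XI) in E. coli. It is selected with kanamycin through an aminoglycoside phosphotransferase (KanR) gene. It replicates from a ColE1/pBR322-type origin that is accompanied by the bom mobility region and the rop gene, which in pBR322-derived vectors keeps copy number moderate; the catalogue lists copy number as unknown. An f1 phage origin is also present. Short annotated fragments of a tetracycline resistance gene and a predicted E. coli ORF appear to be non-functional remnants of the backbone's pBR322 ancestry.

The expression cassette follows the standard pET layout. A T7 promoter is followed by a lac operator, the T7 gene 10 ribosome binding site, the coding region and a T7 terminator, and the plasmid carries its own lacI repressor gene. Transcription therefore depends on a host that supplies T7 RNA polymerase and can be induced with IPTG, which relieves lac repression.

The insert spans roughly 1.3 kb and is annotated as xylA, matching the xylose isomerase of Bacteroides thetaiotaomicron. The catalogue entry itself does not name a source species, and the cloning sites are unrecorded. Upstream of the gene, a short match to a His-containing tag and a thrombin cleavage site are consistent with the usual pET28 N-terminal His tag. A second His-tag fragment lies just downstream of the gene, but the record does not show whether it is in frame and translated. The construct is suited to recombinant overexpression and affinity purification of the enzyme, although the record states no purpose beyond expression in E. coli.
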