Features (pLannotate 1.2.2; 21 found; start..end, strand, type, name):
     48..66      +  promoter       T7 promoter: promoter for bacteriophage T7 RNA polymerase
     67..91      +  protein_bind   lac operator: The lac repressor binds to the lac operator to inhibit transcription in E. coli. This inhibition can be relieved by adding lactose or isopropyl-β-D-thiogalactopyranoside (IPTG). lac repressor encoded by lacI
    106..128     +  RBS            RBS: efficient ribosome binding site from bacteriophage T7 gene 10 (Olins and Rangwala, 1989)
    147..163     +  CDS            capTEV™ (fragment): composite tag for in vivo biotinylation, TEV protease cleavage, and 6xHis tagging
    174..191     +  CDS            thrombin site: thrombin recognition and cleavage site
    195..1508    +  CDS            xylA: XYLA_BACTN - Experimental evidence at protein level: Swiss-Prot protein existence level 1. From Bacteroides thetaiotaomicron (strain ATCC 29148 / DSM 2079 / NCTC 10582 / E50 / VPI-5482).
   1518..1535    +  CDS            9xHis (fragment): 9xHis affinity tag
   1545..1594    +  CDS            SET1 (fragment): solubility-enhancement tag derived from T7 phage gene 10B
   1602..1649    +  terminator     T7 terminator: transcription terminator for bacteriophage T7 RNA polymerase
   1686..2114    +  rep_origin     f1 ori (sequence partly withheld): f1 bacteriophage origin of replication; arrow indicates direction of (+) strand synthesis
   2167..2224    +  promoter       AmpR promoter (fragment): bla
   2233..3048    -  CDS            KanR: aminoglycoside phosphotransferase; aph(3')-Ia; confers resistance to kanamycin in bacteria or G418 (Geneticin®) in eukaryotes
   3170..3758    +  rep_origin     ori: high-copy-number ColE1/pMB1/pBR322/pUC origin of replication
   3944..4083    -  misc_feature   bom: basis of mobility region from pBR322
   4185..4376    -  CDS            rop: Rop protein, which maintains plasmids at low copy number; rop
   4393..4773    +  CDS            YPB1_ECOLX: Protein predicted: Swiss-Prot protein existence level 4. From Escherichia coli.
   4845..5136    -  CDS            TcR (fragment): tetracycline efflux protein; tet; confers resistance to tetracycline
   5151..5172    -  protein_bind   CAP binding site: CAP binding activates transcription in the presence of cAMP. E. coli catabolite activator protein
   5185..6267    -  CDS            lacI: lac repressor; lacI; The lac repressor binds to the lac operator to inhibit transcription in E. coli. This inhibition can be relieved by adding lactose or isopropyl-β-D-thiogalactopyranoside (IPTG).
   6268..6345    -  promoter       lacI promoter: lacI
   6353..26      -  CDS            TcR (fragment) (across the origin): tetracycline efflux protein; tet; confers resistance to tetracycline
>Addgene plasmid #157988 | pET28b-XI | addgene full sequence | sequence record 309115 | Addgene NGS Result
CCACGATGCGTCCGGCGTAGAGGATCGAGATCTCGATCCCGCGAAATTAATACGACTCACTATAGGGGAA
TTGTGAGCGGATAACAATTCCCCTCTAGAAATAATTTTGTTTAACTTTAAGAAGGAGATATACCATGGGC
AGCAGCCATCATCATCATCATCACAGCAGCGGCCTGGTGCCGCGCGGCAGCCATATGGCAACAAAAGAAT
TTTTTCCGGGAATTGAAAAGATTAAATTTGAAGGTAAAGATAGTAAGAACCCGATGGCATTCCGTTATTA
CGATGCAGAGAAGGTGATTAATGGTAAAAAGATGAAGGATTGGCTGAGATTCGCTATGGCATGGTGGCAC
ACATTGTGCGCTGAAGGTGGTGATCAGTTCGGTGGCGGAACAAAGCAATTCCCATGGAATGGTAATGCAG
ATGCTATACAGGCAGCAAAAGATAAGATGGATGCAGGATTTGAATTCATGCAGAAGATGGGTATCGAATA
CTATTGCTTCCATGACGTAGACTTGGTTTCGGAAGGTGCCAGTGTAGAAGAATACGAAGCTAACCTGAAA
GAAATCGTAGCTTATGCAAAACAGAAACAGGCAGAAACCGGTATCAAACTACTGTGGGGTACTGCTAATG
TATTCGGTCACGCCCGCTATATGAACGGTGCAGCTACCAATCCTGACTTCGATGTAGTAGCTCGTGCTGC
TGTTCAGATCAAAAATGCGATTGATGCAACGATTGAACTTGGCGGAGAGAATTATGTGTTTTGGGGTGGT
CGTGAAGGCTATATGTCTCTTCTGAACACAGATCAGAAACGTGAAAAAGAACACCTTGCACAGATGTTGA
CGATTGCTCGTGACTATGCCCGTGCCCGTGGTTTCAAAGGTACTTTCCTGATCGAACCGAAACCGATGGA
ACCGACTAAACATCAATATGACGTAGATACGGAAACTGTAATCGGCTTCCTGAAAGCTCATGGTCTGGAT
AAGGATTTCAAAGTAAATATCGAGGTGAATCACGCAACTTTGGCAGGTCACACTTTCGAGCATGAATTGG
CTGTAGCTGTAGACAATGGTATGTTGGGCTCAATTGACGCCAATCGTGGTGACTATCAGAATGGCTGGGA
TACAGACCAATTCCCGATCGACAATTATGAACTGACTCAGGCTATGATGCAGATTATCCGTAATGGTGGT
CTCGGTACCGGTGGTACGAACTTTGATGCTAAAACCCGTCGTAATTCTACTGATCTGGAAGATATCTTTA
TTGCTCACATCGCAGGTATGGACGCTATGGCCCGTGCACTCGAAAGTGCAGCGGCTCTGCTCGACGAATC
TCCCTATAAGAAGATGCTGGCTGACCGTTATGCTTCATTTGATGGGGGCAAAGGTAAAGAATTTGAAGAC
GGCAAGCTGACTCTGGAGGATGTGGTTGCTTATGCAAAAACAAAAGGCGAACCGAAACAGACTAGCGGCA
AGCAAGAACTTTATGAGGCAATTCTGAATATGTATTGCTAACTCGAGCACCACCACCACCACCACTGAGA
TCCGGCTGCTAACAAAGCCCGAAAGGAAGCTGAGTTGGCTGCTGCCACCGCTGAGCAATAACTAGCATAA
CCCCTTGGGGCCTCTAAACGGGTCTTGAGGGGTTTTTTGCTGAAAGGAGGAACTATATCCGGATTGGCGA
ATGGG
[124 nt withheld, positions 1686-1809]
C
[91 nt withheld, positions 1811-1901]
A
[49 nt withheld, positions 1903-1951]
CCTTTGACGTTGGAGTCCACGTTCTTT
[37 nt withheld, positions 1979-2015]
ACCCTATCTCGGTCTATTCTTTTGATTTATAAGGGATTTTGCCGATTTCGGCCTATTGGTTAAAAAATGA
GCTGATTTAACAAAAATTTAACGCGAATTTTAACAAAATATTAACGCTTACAATTTAGGTGGCACTTTTC
GGGGAAATGTGCGCGGAACCCCTATTTGTTTATTTTTCTAAATACATTCAAATATGTATCCGCTCATGAA
TTAATTCTTAGAAAAACTCATCGAGCATCAAATGAAACTGCAATTTATTCATATCAGGATTATCAATACC
ATATTTTTGAAAAAGCCGTTTCTGTAATGAAGGAGAAAACTCACCGAGGCAGTTCCATAGGATGGCAAGA
TCCTGGTATCGGTCTGCGATTCCGACTCGTCCAACATCAATACAACCTATTAATTTCCCCTCGTCAAAAA
TAAGGTTATCAAGTGAGAAATCACCATGAGTGACGACTGAATCCGGTGAGAATGGCAAAAGTTTATGCAT
TTCTTTCCAGACTTGTTCAACAGGCCAGCCATTACGCTCGTCATCAAAATCACTCGCATCAACCAAACCG
TTATTCATTCGTGATTGCGCCTGAGCGAGACGAAATACGCGATCGCTGTTAAAAGGACAATTACAAACAG
GAATCGAATGCAACCGGCGCAGGAACACTGCCAGCGCATCAACAATATTTTCACCTGAATCAGGATATTC
TTCTAATACCTGGAATGCTGTTTTCCCGGGGATCGCAGTGGTGAGTAACCATGCATCATCAGGAGTACGG
ATAAAATGCTTGATGGTCGGAAGAGGCATAAATTCCGTCAGCCAGTTTAGTCTGACCATCTCATCTGTAA
CATCATTGGCAACGCTACCTTTGCCATGTTTCAGAAACAACTCTGGCGCATCGGGCTTCCCATACAATCG
ATAGATTGTCGCACCTGATTGCCCGACATTATCGCGAGCCCATTTATACCCATATAAATCAGCATCCATG
TTGGAATTTAATCGCGGCCTAGAGCAAGACGTTTCCCGTTGAATATGGCTCATAACACCCCTTGTATTAC
TGTTTATGTAAGCAGACAGTTTTATTGTTCATGACCAAAATCCCTTAACGTGAGTTTTCGTTCCACTGAG
CGTCAGACCCCGTAGAAAAGATCAAAGGATCTTCTTGAGATCCTTTTTTTCTGCGCGTAATCTGCTGCTT
GCAAACAAAAAAACCACCGCTACCAGCGGTGGTTTGTTTGCCGGATCAAGAGCTACCAACTCTTTTTCCG
AAGGTAACTGGCTTCAGCAGAGCGCAGATACCAAATACTGTCCTTCTAGTGTAGCCGTAGTTAGGCCACC
ACTTCAAGAACTCTGTAGCACCGCCTACATACCTCGCTCTGCTAATCCTGTTACCAGTGGCTGCTGCCAG
TGGCGATAAGTCGTGTCTTACCGGGTTGGACTCAAGACGATAGTTACCGGATAAGGCGCAGCGGTCGGGC
TGAACGGGGGGTTCGTGCACACAGCCCAGCTTGGAGCGAACGACCTACACCGAACTGAGATACCTACAGC
GTGAGCTATGAGAAAGCGCCACGCTTCCCGAAGGGAGAAAGGCGGACAGGTATCCGGTAAGCGGCAGGGT
CGGAACAGGAGAGCGCACGAGGGAGCTTCCAGGGGGAAACGCCTGGTATCTTTATAGTCCTGTCGGGTTT
CGCCACCTCTGACTTGAGCGTCGATTTTTGTGATGCTCGTCAGGGGGGCGGAGCCTATGGAAAAACGCCA
GCAACGCGGCCTTTTTACGGTTCCTGGCCTTTTGCTGGCCTTTTGCTCACATGTTCTTTCCTGCGTTATC
CCCTGATTCTGTGGATAACCGTATTACCGCCTTTGAGTGAGCTGATACCGCTCGCCGCAGCCGAACGACC
GAGCGCAGCGAGTCAGTGAGCGAGGAAGCGGAAGAGCGCCTGATGCGGTATTTTCTCCTTACGCATCTGT
GCGGTATTTCACACCGCAATGGTGCACTCTCAGTACAATCTGCTCTGATGCCGCATAGTTAAGCCAGTAT
ACACTCCGCTATCGCTACGTGACTGGGTCATGGCTGCGCCCCGACACCCGCCAACACCCGCTGACGCGCC
CTGACGGGCTTGTCTGCTCCCGGCATCCGCTTACAGACAAGCTGTGACCGTCTCCGGGAGCTGCATGTGT
CAGAGGTTTTCACCGTCATCACCGAAACGCGCGAGGCAGCTGCGGTAAAGCTCATCAGCGTGGTCGTGAA
GCGATTCACAGATGTCTGCCTGTTCATCCGCGTCCAGCTCGTTGAGTTTCTCCAGAAGCGTTAATGTCTG
GCTTCTGATAAAGCGGGCCATGTTAAGGGCGGTTTTTTCCTGTTTGGTCACTGATGCCTCCGTGTAAGGG
GGATTTCTGTTCATGGGGGTAATGATACCGATGAAACGAGAGAGGATGCTCACGATACGGGTTACTGATG
ATGAACATGCCCGGTTACTGGAACGTTGTGAGGGTAAACAACTGGCGGTATGGATGCGGCGGGACCAGAG
AAAAATCACTCAGGGTCAATGCCAGCGCTTCGTTAATACAGATGTAGGTGTTCCACAGGGTAGCCAGCAG
CATCCTGCGATGCAGATCCGGAACATAATGGTGCAGGGCGCTGACTTCCGCGTTTCCAGACTTTACGAAA
CACGGAAACCGAAGACCATTCATGTTGTTGCTCAGGTCGCAGACGTTTTGCAGCAGCAGTCGCTTCACGT
TCGCTCGCGTATCGGTGATTCATTCTGCTAACCAGTAAGGCAACCCCGCCAGCCTAGCCGGGTCCTCAAC
GACAGGAGCACGATCATGCGCACCCGTGGGGCCGCCATGCCGGCGATAATGGCCTGCTTCTCGCCGAAAC
GTTTGGTGGCGGGACCAGTGACGAAGGCTTGAGCGAGGGCGTGCAAGATTCCGAATACCGCAAGCGACAG
GCCGATCATCGTCGCGCTCCAGCGAAAGCGGTCCTCGCCGAAAATGACCCAGAGCGCTGCCGGCACCTGT
CCTACGAGTTGCATGATAAAGAAGACAGTCATAAGTGCGGCGACGATAGTCATGCCCCGCGCCCACCGGA
AGGAGCTGACTGGGTTGAAGGCTCTCAAGGGCATCGGTCGAGATCCCGGTGCCTAATGAGTGAGCTAACT
TACATTAATTGCGTTGCGCTCACTGCCCGCTTTCCAGTCGGGAAACCTGTCGTGCCAGCTGCATTAATGA
ATCGGCCAACGCGCGGGGAGAGGCGGTTTGCGTATTGGGCGCCAGGGTGGTTTTTCTTTTCACCAGTGAG
ACGGGCAACAGCTGATTGCCCTTCACCGCCTGGCCCTGAGAGAGTTGCAGCAAGCGGTCCACGCTGGTTT
GCCCCAGCAGGCGAAAATCCTGTTTGATGGTGGTTAACGGCGGGATATAACATGAGCTGTCTTCGGTATC
GTCGTATCCCACTACCGAGATATCCGCACCAACGCGCAGCCCGGACTCGGTAATGGCGCGCATTGCGCCC
AGCGCCATCTGATCGTTGGCAACCAGCATCGCAGTGGGAACGATGCCCTCATTCAGCATTTGCATGGTTT
GTTGAAAACCGGACATGGCACTCCAGTCGCCTTCCCGTTCCGCTATCGGCTGAATTTGATTGCGAGTGAG
ATATTTATGCCAGCCAGCCAGACGCAGACGCGCCGAGACAGAACTTAATGGGCCCGCTAACAGCGCGATT
TGCTGGTGACCCAATGCGACCAGATGCTCCACGCCCAGTCGCGTACCGTCTTCATGGGAGAAAATAATAC
TGTTGATGGGTGTCTGGTCAGAGACATCAAGAAATAACGCCGGAACATTAGTGCAGGCAGCTTCCACAGC
AATGGCATCCTGGTCATCCAGCGGATAGTTAATGATCAGCCCACTGACGCGTTGCGCGAGAAGATTGTGC
ACCGCCGCTTTACAGGCTTCGACGCCGCTTCGTTCTACCATCGACACCACCACGCTGGCACCCAGTTGAT
CGGCGCGAGATTTAATCGCCGCGACAATTTGCGACGGCGCGTGCAGGGCCAGACTGGAGGTGGCAACGCC
AATCAGCAACGACTGTTTGCCCGCCAGTTGTTGTGCCACGCGGTTGGGAATGTAATTCAGCTCCGCCATC
GCCGCTTCCACTTTTTCCCGCGTTTTCGCAGAAACGTGGCTGGCCTGGTTCACCACGCGGGAAACGGTCT
GATAAGAGACACCGGCATACTCTGCGACATCGTATAACGTTACTGGTTTCACATTCACCACCCTGAATTG
ACTCTCTTCCGGGCGCTATCATGCCATACCGCGAAAGGTTTTGCGCCATTCGATGGTGTCCGGGATCTCG
ACGCTCTCCCTTATGCGACTCCTGCATTAGGAAGCAGCCCAGTAGTAGGTTGAGGCCGTTGAGCACCGCC
GCCGCAAGGAATGGTGCATGCAAGGAGATGGCGCCCAACAGTCCCCCGGCCACGGGGCCTGCCACCATAC
CCACGCCGAAACAAGCGCTCATGAGCCCGAAGTGGCGAGCCCGATCTTCCCCATCGGTGATGTCGGCGAT
ATAGGCGCCAGCAACCGCACCTGTGGCGCCGGTGATGCCGG
