>Addgene plasmid #157988 | pET28b-XI | depositor partial sequence | sequence record 304905 | XI Bacteroides thetaiotaomicron VPI-5482
ATGGCAACAAAAGAATTTTTTCCGGGAATTGAAAAGATTAAATTTGAAGGTAAAGATAGTAAGAACCCGA
TGGCATTCCGTTATTACGATGCAGAGAAGGTGATTAATGGTAAAAAGATGAAGGATTGGCTGAGATTCGC
TATGGCATGGTGGCACACATTGTGCGCTGAAGGTGGTGATCAGTTCGGTGGCGGAACAAAGCAATTCCCA
TGGAATGGTAATGCAGATGCTATACAGGCAGCAAAAGATAAGATGGATGCAGGATTTGAATTCATGCAGA
AGATGGGTATCGAATACTATTGCTTCCATGACGTAGACTTGGTTTCGGAAGGTGCCAGTGTAGAAGAATA
CGAAGCTAACCTGAAAGAAATCGTAGCTTATGCAAAACAGAAACAGGCAGAAACCGGTATCAAACTACTG
TGGGGTACTGCTAATGTATTCGGTCACGCCCGCTATATGAACGGTGCAGCTACCAATCCTGACTTCGATG
TAGTAGCTCGTGCTGCTGTTCAGATCAAAAATGCGATTGATGCAACGATTGAACTTGGCGGAGAGAATTA
TGTGTTTTGGGGTGGTCGTGAAGGCTATATGTCTCTTCTGAACACAGATCAGAAACGTGAAAAAGAACAC
CTTGCACAGATGTTGACGATTGCTCGTGACTATGCCCGTGCCCGTGGTTTCAAAGGTACTTTCCTGATCG
AACCGAAACCGATGGAACCGACTAAACATCAATATGACGTAGATACGGAAACTGTAATCGGCTTCCTGAA
AGCTCATGGTCTGGATAAGGATTTCAAAGTAAATATCGAGGTGAATCACGCAACTTTGGCAGGTCACACT
TTCGAGCATGAATTGGCTGTAGCTGTAGACAATGGTATGTTGGGCTCAATTGACGCCAATCGTGGTGACT
ATCAGAATGGCTGGGATACAGACCAATTCCCGATCGACAATTATGAACTGACTCAGGCTATGATGCAGAT
TATCCGTAATGGTGGTCTCGGTACCGGTGGTACGAACTTTGATGCTAAAACCCGTCGTAATTCTACTGAT
CTGGAAGATATCTTTATTGCTCACATCGCAGGTATGGACGCTATGGCCCGTGCACTCGAAAGTGCAGCGG
CTCTGCTCGACGAATCTCCCTATAAGAAGATGCTGGCTGACCGTTATGCTTCATTTGATGGGGGCAAAGG
TAAAGAATTTGAAGACGGCAAGCTGACTCTGGAGGATGTGGTTGCTTATGCAAAAACAAAAGGCGAACCG
AAACAGACTAGCGGCAAGCAAGAACTTTATGAGGCAATTCTGAATATGTATTGCTAA
